>Addgene plasmid #234185 | pAIP4_3H6Q | addgene full sequence | sequence record 464150 | Addgene NGS Result
TTTTCGGGGAAATGTGCGCGGAACCCCTATTTGTTTATTTTTCTAAATACATTCAAATATGTATCCGCTC
ATGAATTAATTCTTAGAAAAACTCATCGAGCATCAAATGAAACTGCAATTTATTCATATCAGGATTATCA
ATACCATATTTTTGAAAAAGCCGTTTCTGTAATGAAGGAGAAAACTCACCGAGGCAGTTCCATAGGATGG
CAAGATCCTGGTATCGGTCTGCGATTCCGACTCGTCCAACATCAATACAACCTATTAATTTCCCCTCGTC
AAAAATAAGGTTATCAAGTGAGAAATCACCATGAGTGACGACTGAATCCGGTGAGAATGGCAAAAGTTTA
TGCATTTCTTTCCAGACTTGTTCAACAGGCCAGCCATTACGCTCGTCATCAAAATCACTCGCATCAACCA
AACCGTTATTCATTCGTGATTGCGCCTGAGCGAGACGAAATACGCGATCGCTGTTAAAAGGACAATTACA
AACAGGAATCGAATGCAACCGGCGCAGGAACACTGCCAGCGCATCAACAATATTTTCACCTGAATCAGGA
TATTCTTCTAATACCTGGAATGCTGTTTTCCCGGGGATCGCAGTGGTGAGTAACCATGCATCATCAGGAG
TACGGATAAAATGCTTGATGGTCGGAAGAGGCATAAATTCCGTCAGCCAGTTTAGTCTGACCATCTCATC
TGTAACATCATTGGCAACGCTACCTTTGCCATGTTTCAGAAACAACTCTGGCGCATCGGGCTTCCCATAC
AATCGATAGATTGTCGCACCTGATTGCCCGACATTATCGCGAGCCCATTTATACCCATATAAATCAGCAT
CCATGTTGGAATTTAATCGCGGCCTAGAGCAAGACGTTTCCCGTTGAATATGGCTCATAACACCCCTTGT
ATTACTGTTTATGTAAGCAGACAGTTTTATTGTTCATGACCAAAATCCCTTAACGTGAGTTTTCGTTCCA
CTGAGCGTCAGACCCCGTAGAAAAGATCAAAGGATCTTCTTGAGATCCTTTTTTTCTGCGCGTAATCTGC
TGCTTGCAAACAAAAAAACCACCGCTACCAGCGGTGGTTTGTTTGCCGGATCAAGAGCTACCAACTCTTT
TTCCGAAGGTAACTGGCTTCAGCAGAGCGCAGATACCAAATACTGTCCTTCTAGTGTAGCCGTAGTTAGG
CCACCACTTCAAGAACTCTGTAGCACCGCCTACATACCTCGCTCTGCTAATCCTGTTACCAGTGGCTGCT
GCCAGTGGCGATAAGTCGTGTCTTACCGGGTTGGACTCAAGACGATAGTTACCGGATAAGGCGCAGCGGT
CGGGCTGAACGGGGGGTTCGTGCACACAGCCCAGCTTGGAGCGAACGACCTACACCGAACTGAGATACCT
ACAGCGTGAGCTATGAGAAAGCGCCACGCTTCCCGAAGGGAGAAAGGCGGACAGGTATCCGGTAAGCGGC
AGGGTCGGAACAGGAGAGCGCACGAGGGAGCTTCCAGGGGGAAACGCCTGGTATCTTTATAGTCCTGTCG
GGTTTCGCCACCTCTGACTTGAGCGTCGATTTTTGTGATGCTCGTCAGGGGGGCGGAGCCTATGGAAAAA
CGCCAGCAACGCGGCCTTTTTACGGTTCCTGGCCTTTTGCTGGCCTTTTGCTCACATGTTCTTTCCTGCG
TTATCCCCTGATTCTGTGGATAACCGTATTACCGCCTTTGAGTGAGCTGATACCGCTCGCCGCAGCCGAA
CGACCGAGCGCAGCGAGTCAGTGAGCGAGGAAGCGGAAGAGCGCCTGATGCGGTATTTTCTCCTTACGCA
TCTGTGCGGTATTTCACACCGCAATGGTGCACTCTCAGTACAATCTGCTCTGATGCCGCATAGTTAAGCC
AGTATACACTCCGCTATCGCTACGTGACTGGGTCATGGCTGCGCCCCGACACCCGCCAACACCCGCTGAC
GCGCCCTGACGGGCTTGTCTGCTCCCGGCATCCGCTTACAGACAAGCTGTGACCGTCTCCGGGAGCTGCA
TGTGTCAGAGGTTTTCACCGTCATCACCGAAACGCGCGAGGCAGCTGCGGTAAAGCTCATCAGCGTGGTC
GTGAAGCGATTCACAGATGTCTGCCTGTTCATCCGCGTCCAGCTCGTTGAGTTTCTCCAGAAGCGTTAAT
GTCTGGCTTCTGATAAAGCGGGCCATGTTAAGGGCGGTTTTTTCCTGTTTGGTCACTGATGCCTCCGTGT
AAGGGGGATTTCTGTTCATGGGGGTAATGATACCGATGAAACGAGAGAGGATGCTCACGATACGGGTTAC
TGATGATGAACATGCCCGGTTACTGGAACGTTGTGAGGGTAAACAACTGGCGGTATGGATGCGGCGGGAC
CAGAGAAAAATCACTCAGGGTCAATGCCAGCGCTTCGTTAATACAGATGTAGGTGTTCCACAGGGTAGCC
AGCAGCATCCTGCGATGCAGATCCGGAACATAATGGTGCAGGGCGCTGACTTCCGCGTTTCCAGACTTTA
CGAAACACGGAAACCGAAGACCATTCATGTTGTTGCTCAGGTCGCAGACGTTTTGCAGCAGCAGTCGCTT
CACGTTCGCTCGCGTATCGGTGATTCATTCTGCTAACCAGTAAGGCAACCCCGCCAGCCTAGCCGGGTCC
TCAACGACAGGAGCACGATCATGCGCACCCGTGGGGCCGCCATGCCGGCGATAATGGCCTGCTTCTCGCC
GAAACGTTTGGTGGCGGGACCAGTGACGAAGGCTTGAGCGAGGGCGTGCAAGATTCCGAATACCGCAAGC
GACAGGCCGATCATCGTCGCGCTCCAGCGAAAGCGGTCCTCGCCGAAAATGACCCAGAGCGCTGCCGGCA
CCTGTCCTACGAGTTGCATGATAAAGAAGACAGTCATAAGTGCGGCGACGATAGTCATGCCCCGCGCCCA
CCGGAAGGAGCTGACTGGGTTGAAGGCTCTCAAGGGCATCGGTCGAGATCCCGGTGCCTAATGAGTGAGC
TAACTTACATTAATTGCGTTGCGCTCACTGCCCGCTTTCCAGTCGGGAAACCTGTCGTGCCAGCTGCATT
AATGAATCGGCCAACGCGCGGGGAGAGGCGGTTTGCGTATTGGGCGCCAGGGTGGTTTTTCTTTTCACCA
GTGAGACGGGCAACAGCTGATTGCCCTTCACCGCCTGGCCCTGAGAGAGTTGCAGCAAGCGGTCCACGCT
GGTTTGCCCCAGCAGGCGAAAATCCTGTTTGATGGTGGTTAACGGCGGGATATAACATGAGCTGTCTTCG
GTATCGTCGTATCCCACTACCGAGATGTCCGCACCAACGCGCAGCCCGGACTCGGTAATGGCGCGCATTG
CGCCCAGCGCCATCTGATCGTTGGCAACCAGCATCGCAGTGGGAACGATGCCCTCATTCAGCATTTGCAT
GGTTTGTTGAAAACCGGACATGGCACTCCAGTCGCCTTCCCGTTCCGCTATCGGCTGAATTTGATTGCGA
GTGAGATATTTATGCCAGCCAGCCAGACGCAGACGCGCCGAGACAGAACTTAATGGGCCCGCTAACAGCG
CGATTTGCTGGTGACCCAATGCGACCAGATGCTCCACGCCCAGTCGCGTACCGTCTTCATGGGAGAAAAT
AATACTGTTGATGGGTGTCTGGTCAGAGACATCAAGAAATAACGCCGGAACATTAGTGCAGGCAGCTTCC
ACAGCAATGGCATCCTGGTCATCCAGCGGATAGTTAATGATCAGCCCACTGACGCGTTGCGCGAGAAGAT
TGTGCACCGCCGCTTTACAGGCTTCGACGCCGCTTCGTTCTACCATCGACACCACCACGCTGGCACCCAG
TTGATCGGCGCGAGATTTAATCGCCGCGACAATTTGCGACGGCGCGTGCAGGGCCAGACTGGAGGTGGCA
ACGCCAATCAGCAACGACTGTTTGCCCGCCAGTTGTTGTGCCACGCGGTTGGGAATGTAATTCAGCTCCG
CCATCGCCGCTTCCACTTTTTCCCGCGTTTTCGCAGAAACGTGGCTGGCCTGGTTCACCACGCGGGAAAC
GGTCTGATAAGAGACACCGGCATACTCTGCGACATCGTATAACGTTACTGGTTTCACATTCACCACCCTG
AATTGACTCTCTTCCGGGCGCTATCATGCCATACCGCGAAAGGTTTTGCGCCATTCGATGGTGTCCGGGA
TCTCGACGCTCTCCCTTATGCGACTCCTGCATTAGGAAGCAGCCCAGTAGTAGGTTGAGGCCGTTGAGCA
CCGCCGCCGCAAGGAATGGTGCATGCAAGGAGATGGCGCCCAACAGTCCCCCGGCCACGGGGCCTGCCAC
CATACCCACGCCGAAACAAGCGCTCATGAGCCCGAAGTGGCGAGCCCGATCTTCCCCATCGGTGATGTCG
GCGATATAGGCGCCAGCAACCGCACCTGTGGCGCCGGTGATGCCGGCCACGATGCGTCCGGCGTAGAGGA
TCGAGATCGATCTCGATCCCGCGAAATTAATACGACTCACTATAGGGGAATTGTGAGCGGATAACAATTC
CCCTCTAGAAATAATTTTGTTTAACTTTAAGAAGGAGATATACATATGATGGCGAAGATTCATCACCATC
ATCACCATCACCATCACCACGGTAGCCTGCAAGATTCGGAAGTCAACCAAGAAGCAAAGCCGGAAGTCAA
GCCGGAAGTGAAACCGGAAACCCATATTAACCTGAAAGTTAGTGACGGCAGCTCTGAAATTTTCTTTAAG
ATCAAAAAGACCACGCCGCTGCGTCGCCTGATGGAAGCGTTTGCCAAACGTCAGGGCAAGGAAATGGATA
GCCTGCGTTTCCTGTATGACGGTATTCGCATCCAGGCAGATCAAGCGCCGGAAGACCTGGACATGGAAGA
CAACGACATCATTGAAGCCCACCGTGAACAGATTGGCGGCTCTGGAGGATTTGAAGATGGGTTCTATACA
ATACTACACTTGGCTGAGGGCCAGCATCCGAACTCTAAGATCCCGGGCGGTATGTATGCAAGCAGCAAGG
ACGGCAAAGACGTGCCGGTTACCGCGGAGCCGCTGGGTCCGCAAAGCAAGATCCGTTGGTGGATTGCGCG
TGATCCGCAAGCGGGTGATGATATGTACACCATTACCGAATTTCGCATCGATAACAGCATTCCGGGTCAG
TGGTCCCGCTCCCCGGTGGAAACCGAAGTTCCAGTATACCTGTATGATCGCATCAAAGCCGAGGAGACTG
GTTATACGTGCGCTTGGCGTATCCAGCCTGCAGACCATGGTGCGGACGGCGTTTACCACATTGTTGGTAA
TGTGCGTATAGGCTCGACCGACTGGGCGGACCTCAGAGAAGAGTATGGTGAACCGCAAGTTTACATGAAA
CCGGTCCCAGTGATTCCGAACGTCTACATCCCGCGTTGGTTCATCCTGGGCTACGGTTCGTAATGACTCG
AGCACCACCACCACCACCACTGAGATCCGGCTGCTAACAAAGCCCGAAAGGAAGCTGAGTTGGCTGCTGC
CACCGCTGAGCAATAACTAGCATAACCCCTTGGGGCCTCTAAACGGGTCTTGAGGGGTTTTTTGCTGAAA
GGAGGAACTATATCCGGATTGGCGAATGGG
[124 nt withheld, positions 5631-5754]
C
[91 nt withheld, positions 5756-5846]
A
[49 nt withheld, positions 5848-5896]
CCTTTGACGTTGGAGTCCACGTTCTTT
[37 nt withheld, positions 5924-5960]
ACCCTATCTCGGTCTATTCTTTTGATTTATAAGGGATTTTGCCGATTTCGGCCTATTGGTTAAAAAATGA
GCTGATTTAACAAAAATTTAACGCGAATTTTAACAAAATATTAACGCTTACAATTTAGGTGGCAC
Features (pLannotate 1.2.2; 21 found; start..end, strand, type, name):
     17..74      +  promoter       AmpR promoter (fragment): bla
     83..898     -  CDS            KanR: aminoglycoside phosphotransferase; aph(3')-Ia; confers resistance to kanamycin in bacteria or G418 (Geneticin®) in eukaryotes
   1020..1608    +  rep_origin     ori: high-copy-number ColE1/pMB1/pBR322/pUC origin of replication
   1794..1933    -  misc_feature   bom: basis of mobility region from pBR322
   2035..2226    -  CDS            rop: Rop protein, which maintains plasmids at low copy number; rop
   2243..2623    +  CDS            YPB1_ECOLX: Protein predicted: Swiss-Prot protein existence level 4. From Escherichia coli.
   2695..2986    -  CDS            TcR (fragment): tetracycline efflux protein; tet; confers resistance to tetracycline
   3001..3022    -  protein_bind   CAP binding site: CAP binding activates transcription in the presence of cAMP. E. coli catabolite activator protein
   3035..4117    -  CDS            lacI: lac repressor; lacI; The lac repressor binds to the lac operator to inhibit transcription in E. coli. This inhibition can be relieved by adding lactose or isopropyl-β-D-thiogalactopyranoside (IPTG).
   4118..4195    -  promoter       lacI promoter: lacI
   4203..4482    -  CDS            TcR (fragment): tetracycline efflux protein; tet; confers resistance to tetracycline
   4508..4526    +  promoter       T7 promoter: promoter for bacteriophage T7 RNA polymerase
   4527..4551    +  protein_bind   lac operator: The lac repressor binds to the lac operator to inhibit transcription in E. coli. This inhibition can be relieved by adding lactose or isopropyl-β-D-thiogalactopyranoside (IPTG). lac repressor encoded by lacI
   4566..4588    +  RBS            RBS: efficient ribosome binding site from bacteriophage T7 gene 10 (Olins and Rangwala, 1989)
   4620..4639    +  CDS            7xHis (fragment): 6xHis affinity tag
   4647..4943    +  CDS            SMT3: SMT3_YEAST - Experimental evidence at protein level: Swiss-Prot protein existence level 1. Not known; suppressor of MIF2 mutations. From Saccharomyces cerevisiae (strain ATCC 204508 / S288c) (Baker's yeast).
   4947..5444    +  CDS            MCP1A_MACPC: Experimental evidence at protein level: Swiss-Prot protein existence level 1. Inhibits papain and cysteine cathepsin endopeptidases, and also inhibits cathepsins B and H, which exhibit both exopeptidase and endopeptidase activities. From Macrolepiota procera (Parasol mushroom).
   5463..5480    +  CDS            9xHis (fragment): 9xHis affinity tag
   5490..5539    +  CDS            SET1 (fragment): solubility-enhancement tag derived from T7 phage gene 10B
   5547..5594    +  terminator     T7 terminator: transcription terminator for bacteriophage T7 RNA polymerase
   5631..6059    +  rep_origin     f1 ori (sequence partly withheld): f1 bacteriophage origin of replication; arrow indicates direction of (+) strand synthesis
