[The description below was written by a language model from this plasmid's Addgene catalogue record and pLannotate feature annotations shown in this document.]
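Description:
pAIP4_3H6Q is a bacterial expression plasmid built on a pET29b backbone for heterologous production of macrocypin-1a in Escherichia coli. Macrocypin-1a is a cysteine protease inhibitor from the parasol mushroom Macrolepiota procera, annotated as inhibiting papain and cysteine cathepsins. The sequenced plasmid is about 6.1 kb. It replicates from a ColE1/pMB1-type origin and also carries the pBR322 bom region and the rop gene. The catalogue lists it as high copy, although rop normally lowers copy number. Selection is by kanamycin through the aph(3')-Ia gene, and an f1 origin is present for single-stranded DNA production. Short tetracycline-resistance and AmpR-promoter fragments appear to be non-functional backbone remnants.

The expression cassette uses a T7 promoter followed by a lac operator and the strong T7 gene 10 ribosome binding site, with a T7 terminator downstream. The plasmid also carries lacI, so transcription requires a host supplying T7 RNA polymerase and is induced with IPTG or lactose. The 498 bp synthetic insert was placed by Golden Gate assembly, which destroyed both BsaI sites. It lies directly downstream of an N-terminal 10x His tag and yeast Smt3 (SUMO) supplied by the backbone. The His tag allows metal-affinity capture, while Smt3 typically aids solubility and is recognised by SUMO protease, which can release the target protein. This matches the associated work on high-throughput purification by protease elution.

The feature table also detects a His-tag fragment and a partial T7 gene 10B-derived solubility tag after the insert. The record does not say whether these are translated; they may lie beyond a stop codon as pET29b remnants.
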