Addgene plasmid #234185: pAIP4_3H6Q
Purpose: Heterologous protein expression of macrocypin-1a in Escherichia coli
Depositing lab: Christopher Bahl. Depositing organization: AI Proteins. Publication: Facile, high-throughput protein purification enabled by high-efficiency protease elution. Cárcamo Noriega EN, Truebridge IS, Teets FD 3rd, Bowman JW 3rd, Rodriguez N, Howard TA, Bahl CD. Protein Sci. 2026 Sep;35(9):e70746. doi: 10.1002/pro.70746. PubMed 42555168.
Backbone
  Vector backbone: pET29b
  Backbone size w/o insert (bp): 5679
  Vector type: Bacterial Expression
Growth in bacteria
  Bacterial resistance: Kanamycin, 50 μg/mL
  Growth temperature: 37°C
  Growth strain: DH10B
  Copy number: High Copy
Gene/Insert
  Gene/Insert name: 3H6Q (alt names: MCP1A_MACPC; Macrocypin-1a)
  Species: Macrolepiota procera
  Insert size (bp): 498
  Promoter: T7
  Tag / fusion protein: 10x HisTag-Smt3 (N terminal on backbone)
  Cloning method: Golden Gate
  Sequencing primers: 5′ T7-promoter; 3′ T7-Term
Resource information
  A portion of this plasmid was derived from a plasmid made by: Synthetic DNA
Terms and licenses: Academic/Nonprofit Terms; Industry Terms
Depositor comments: 5' cloning site: BsaI (destroyed), 3' cloning site: BsaI (destroyed)
How to cite: pAIP4_3H6Q was a gift from Christopher Bahl (Addgene plasmid # 234185 ; http://n2t.net/addgene:234185 ; RRID:Addgene_234185)
